>Addgene plasmid #190930 | pET-Duet1_6xHis-TEV-GABARAP-Gly | addgene full sequence | sequence record 373593 | Addgene NGS Result
GGGGAATTGTGAGCGGATAACAATTCCCCTCTAGAAATAATTTTGTTTAACTTTAAGAAGGAGATATACC
ATGGGCAGCAGCCATCACCATCATCACCACAGCCAGGATCCGGAAAACCTGTATTTTCAGGGAATGAAGT
TCGTGTACAAAGAAGAGCATCCGTTCGAGAAGCGCCGCTCTGAGGGCGAGAAGATCCGAAAGAAATACCC
GGACCGGGTGCCGGTGATAGTAGAAAAGGCTCCCAAAGCTCGGATAGGAGACCTGGACAAAAAGAAATAC
CTGGTGCCTTCTGATCTCACAGTTGGTCAGTTCTACTTCTTGATCCGGAAGCGAATTCATCTCCGAGCTG
AGGATGCCTTGTTTTTCTTTGTCAACAATGTCATTCCACCCACCAGTGCCACAATGGGTCAGCTGTACCA
GGAACACCATGAAGAAGACTTCTTTCTCTACATTGCCTACAGTGACGAAAGTGTCTACGGTTGAGAGCTC
GGCGCGCCTGCAGGTCGACAAGCTTGCGGCCGCATAATGCTTAAGTCGAACAGAAAGTAATCGTATTGTA
CACGGCCGCATAATCGAAATTAATACGACTCACTATAGGGGAATTGTGAGCGGATAACAATTCCCCATCT
TAGTATATTAGTTAAGTATAAGAAGGAGATATACATATGGCAGATCTCAATTGGATATCGGCCGGCCACG
CGATCGCTGACGTCGGTACCCTCGAGTCTGGTAAAGAAACCGCTGCTGCGAAATTTGAACGCCAGCACAT
GGACTCGTCTACTAGCGCAGCTTAATTAACCTAGGCTGCTGCCACCGCTGAGCAATAACTAGCATAACCC
CTTGGGGCCTCTAAACGGGTCTTGAGGGGTTTTTTGCTGAAAGGAGGAACTATATCCGGATTGGCGAATG
GG
[124 nt withheld, positions 913-1036]
C
[91 nt withheld, positions 1038-1128]
A
[49 nt withheld, positions 1130-1178]
CCTTTGACGTTGGAGTCCACGTTCTTT
[37 nt withheld, positions 1206-1242]
ACCCTATCTCGGTCTATTCTTTTGATTTATAAGGGATTTTGCCGATTTCGGCCTATTGGTTAAAAAATGA
GCTGATTTAACAAAAATTTAACGCGAATTTTAACAAAATATTAACGTTTACAATTTCTGGCGGCACGATG
GCATGAGATTATCAAAAAGGATCTTCACCTAGATCCTTTTAAATTAAAAATGAAGTTTTAAATCAATCTA
AAGTATATATGAGTAAACTTGGTCTGACAGTTACCAATGCTTAATCAGTGAGGCACCTATCTCAGCGATC
TGTCTATTTCGTTCATCCATAGTTGCCTGACTCCCCGTCGTGTAGATAACTACGATACGGGAGGGCTTAC
CATCTGGCCCCAGTGCTGCAATGATACCGCGAGACCCACGCTCACCGGCTCCAGATTTATCAGCAATAAA
CCAGCCAGCCGGAAGGGCCGAGCGCAGAAGTGGTCCTGCAACTTTATCCGCCTCCATCCAGTCTATTAAT
TGTTGCCGGGAAGCTAGAGTAAGTAGTTCGCCAGTTAATAGTTTGCGCAACGTTGTTGCCATTGCTACAG
GCATCGTGGTGTCACGCTCGTCGTTTGGTATGGCTTCATTCAGCTCCGGTTCCCAACGATCAAGGCGAGT
TACATGATCCCCCATGTTGTGCAAAAAAGCGGTTAGCTCCTTCGGTCCTCCGATCGTTGTCAGAAGTAAG
TTGGCCGCAGTGTTATCACTCATGGTTATGGCAGCACTGCATAATTCTCTTACTGTCATGCCATCCGTAA
GATGCTTTTCTGTGACTGGTGAGTACTCAACCAAGTCATTCTGAGAATAGTGTATGCGGCGACCGAGTTG
CTCTTGCCCGGCGTCAATACGGGATAATACCGCGCCACATAGCAGAACTTTAAAAGTGCTCATCATTGGA
AAACGTTCTTCGGGGCGAAAACTCTCAAGGATCTTACCGCTGTTGAGATCCAGTTCGATGTAACCCACTC
GTGCACCCAACTGATCTTCAGCATCTTTTACTTTCACCAGCGTTTCTGGGTGAGCAAAAACAGGAAGGCA
AAATGCCGCAAAAAAGGGAATAAGGGCGACACGGAAATGTTGAATACTCATACTCTTCCTTTTTCAATCA
TGATTGAAGCATTTATCAGGGTTATTGTCTCATGAGCGGATACATATTTGAATGTATTTAGAAAAATAAA
CAAATAGGTCATGACCAAAATCCCTTAACGTGAGTTTTCGTTCCACTGAGCGTCAGACCCCGTAGAAAAG
ATCAAAGGATCTTCTTGAGATCCTTTTTTTCTGCGCGTAATCTGCTGCTTGCAAACAAAAAAACCACCGC
TACCAGCGGTGGTTTGTTTGCCGGATCAAGAGCTACCAACTCTTTTTCCGAAGGTAACTGGCTTCAGCAG
AGCGCAGATACCAAATACTGTCCTTCTAGTGTAGCCGTAGTTAGGCCACCACTTCAAGAACTCTGTAGCA
CCGCCTACATACCTCGCTCTGCTAATCCTGTTACCAGTGGCTGCTGCCAGTGGCGATAAGTCGTGTCTTA
CCGGGTTGGACTCAAGACGATAGTTACCGGATAAGGCGCAGCGGTCGGGCTGAACGGGGGGTTCGTGCAC
ACAGCCCAGCTTGGAGCGAACGACCTACACCGAACTGAGATACCTACAGCGTGAGCTATGAGAAAGCGCC
ACGCTTCCCGAAGGGAGAAAGGCGGACAGGTATCCGGTAAGCGGCAGGGTCGGAACAGGAGAGCGCACGA
GGGAGCTTCCAGGGGGAAACGCCTGGTATCTTTATAGTCCTGTCGGGTTTCGCCACCTCTGACTTGAGCG
TCGATTTTTGTGATGCTCGTCAGGGGGGCGGAGCCTATGGAAAAACGCCAGCAACGCGGCCTTTTTACGG
TTCCTGGCCTTTTGCTGGCCTTTTGCTCACATGTTCTTTCCTGCGTTATCCCCTGATTCTGTGGATAACC
GTATTACCGCCTTTGAGTGAGCTGATACCGCTCGCCGCAGCCGAACGACCGAGCGCAGCGAGTCAGTGAG
CGAGGAAGCGGAAGAGCGCCTGATGCGGTATTTTCTCCTTACGCATCTGTGCGGTATTTCACACCGCAAT
GGTGCACTCTCAGTACAATCTGCTCTGATGCCGCATAGTTAAGCCAGTATACACTCCGCTATCGCTACGT
GACTGGGTCATGGCTGCGCCCCGACACCCGCCAACACCCGCTGACGCGCCCTGACGGGCTTGTCTGCTCC
CGGCATCCGCTTACAGACAAGCTGTGACCGTCTCCGGGAGCTGCATGTGTCAGAGGTTTTCACCGTCATC
ACCGAAACGCGCGAGGCAGCTGCGGTAAAGCTCATCAGCGTGGTCGTGAAGCGATTCACAGATGTCTGCC
TGTTCATCCGCGTCCAGCTCGTTGAGTTTCTCCAGAAGCGTTAATGTCTGGCTTCTGATAAAGCGGGCCA
TGTTAAGGGCGGTTTTTTCCTGTTTGGTCACTGATGCCTCCGTGTAAGGGGGATTTCTGTTCATGGGGGT
AATGATACCGATGAAACGAGAGAGGATGCTCACGATACGGGTTACTGATGATGAACATGCCCGGTTACTG
GAACGTTGTGAGGGTAAACAACTGGCGGTATGGATGCGGCGGGACCAGAGAAAAATCACTCAGGGTCAAT
GCCAGCGCTTCGTTAATACAGATGTAGGTGTTCCACAGGGTAGCCAGCAGCATCCTGCGATGCAGATCCG
GAACATAATGGTGCAGGGCGCTGACTTCCGCGTTTCCAGACTTTACGAAACACGGAAACCGAAGACCATT
CATGTTGTTGCTCAGGTCGCAGACGTTTTGCAGCAGCAGTCGCTTCACGTTCGCTCGCGTATCGGTGATT
CATTCTGCTAACCAGTAAGGCAACCCCGCCAGCCTAGCCGGGTCCTCAACGACAGGAGCACGATCATGCT
AGTCATGCCCCGCGCCCACCGGAAGGAGCTGACTGGGTTGAAGGCTCTCAAGGGCATCGGTCGAGATCCC
GGTGCCTAATGAGTGAGCTAACTTACATTAATTGCGTTGCGCTCACTGCCCGCTTTCCAGTCGGGAAACC
TGTCGTGCCAGCTGCATTAATGAATCGGCCAACGCGCGGGGAGAGGCGGTTTGCGTATTGGGCGCCAGGG
TGGTTTTTCTTTTCACCAGTGAGACGGGCAACAGCTGATTGCCCTTCACCGCCTGGCCCTGAGAGAGTTG
CAGCAAGCGGTCCACGCTGGTTTGCCCCAGCAGGCGAAAATCCTGTTTGATGGTGGTTAACGGCGGGATA
TAACATGAGCTGTCTTCGGTATCGTCGTATCCCACTACCGAGATGTCCGCACCAACGCGCAGCCCGGACT
CGGTAATGGCGCGCATTGCGCCCAGCGCCATCTGATCGTTGGCAACCAGCATCGCAGTGGGAACGATGCC
CTCATTCAGCATTTGCATGGTTTGTTGAAAACCGGACATGGCACTCCAGTCGCCTTCCCGTTCCGCTATC
GGCTGAATTTGATTGCGAGTGAGATATTTATGCCAGCCAGCCAGACGCAGACGCGCCGAGACAGAACTTA
ATGGGCCCGCTAACAGCGCGATTTGCTGGTGACCCAATGCGACCAGATGCTCCACGCCCAGTCGCGTACC
GTCTTCATGGGAGAAAATAATACTGTTGATGGGTGTCTGGTCAGAGACATCAAGAAATAACGCCGGAACA
TTAGTGCAGGCAGCTTCCACAGCAATGGCATCCTGGTCATCCAGCGGATAGTTAATGATCAGCCCACTGA
CGCGTTGCGCGAGAAGATTGTGCACCGCCGCTTTACAGGCTTCGACGCCGCTTCGTTCTACCATCGACAC
CACCACGCTGGCACCCAGTTGATCGGCGCGAGATTTAATCGCCGCGACAATTTGCGACGGCGCGTGCAGG
GCCAGACTGGAGGTGGCAACGCCAATCAGCAACGACTGTTTGCCCGCCAGTTGTTGTGCCACGCGGTTGG
GAATGTAATTCAGCTCCGCCATCGCCGCTTCCACTTTTTCCCGCGTTTTCGCAGAAACGTGGCTGGCCTG
GTTCACCACGCGGGAAACGGTCTGATAAGAGACACCGGCATACTCTGCGACATCGTATAACGTTACTGGT
TTCACATTCACCACCCTGAATTGACTCTCTTCCGGGCGCTATCATGCCATACCGCGAAAGGTTTTGCGCC
ATTCGATGGTGTCCGGGATCTCGACGCTCTCCCTTATGCGACTCCTGCATTAGGAAGCAGCCCAGTAGTA
GGTTGAGGCCGTTGAGCACCGCCGCCGCAAGGAATGGTGCATGCAAGGAGATGGCGCCCAACAGTCCCCC
GGCCACGGGGCCTGCCACCATACCCACGCCGAAACAAGCGCTCATGAGCCCGAAGTGGCGAGCCCGATCT
TCCCCATCGGTGATGTCGGCGATATAGGCGCCAGCAACCGCACCTGTGGCGCCGGTGATGCCGGCCACGA
TGCGTCCGGCGTAGAGGATCGAGATCGATCTCGATCCCGCGAAATTAATACGACTCACTATA
Features (pLannotate 1.2.2; 22 found; start..end, strand, type, name):
      3..27      +  protein_bind   lac operator: The lac repressor binds to the lac operator to inhibit transcription in E. coli. This inhibition can be relieved by adding lactose or isopropyl-β-D-thiogalactopyranoside (IPTG). lac repressor encoded by lacI
     42..64      +  RBS            RBS: efficient ribosome binding site from bacteriophage T7 gene 10 (Olins and Rangwala, 1989)
    113..132     +  CDS            TEV site (fragment): tobacco etch virus (TEV) protease recognition and cleavage site
    134..481     +  CDS            GABARAP: GBRAP_HUMAN - Also known as FLC3B. Experimental evidence at protein level: Swiss-Prot protein existence level 1. Ubiquitin-like modifier that plays a role in intracellular transport of GABA(A) receptors and its interaction with the cytoskeleton (PubMed:9892355). Involved in autophagy: while LC3s are involved in elongation of the phagophore membrane, the GABARAP/GATE-16 subfamily is essential for a later stage in autophagosome maturation (PubMed:15169837, PubMed:20562859, PubMed:22948227). Through its interaction with the reticulophagy receptor TEX264, participates in the remodeling of subdomai
    581..599     +  promoter       T7 promoter: promoter for bacteriophage T7 RNA polymerase
    600..624     +  protein_bind   lac operator: The lac repressor binds to the lac operator to inhibit transcription in E. coli. This inhibition can be relieved by adding lactose or isopropyl-β-D-thiogalactopyranoside (IPTG). lac repressor encoded by lacI
    733..774     +  CDS            S-Tag (fragment): affinity and epitope tag derived from pancreatic ribonuclease A
    804..821     +  CDS            SET1 (fragment): solubility-enhancement tag derived from T7 phage gene 10B
    829..876     +  terminator     T7 terminator: transcription terminator for bacteriophage T7 RNA polymerase
    913..1368    +  rep_origin     f1 ori (sequence partly withheld): f1 bacteriophage origin of replication; arrow indicates direction of (+) strand synthesis
   1483..2343    -  CDS            AmpR: β-lactamase; bla; confers resistance to ampicillin, carbenicillin, and related antibiotics
   2344..2436    -  promoter       AmpR promoter: bla
   2517..3105    +  rep_origin     ori: high-copy-number ColE1/pMB1/pBR322/pUC origin of replication
   3291..3430    -  misc_feature   bom: basis of mobility region from pBR322
   3532..3723    -  CDS            rop: Rop protein, which maintains plasmids at low copy number; rop
   3740..4120    +  CDS            YPB1_ECOLX: Protein predicted: Swiss-Prot protein existence level 4. From Escherichia coli.
   4182..4246    -  CDS            TcR (fragment): tetracycline efflux protein; tet; confers resistance to tetracycline
   4261..4282    -  protein_bind   CAP binding site: CAP binding activates transcription in the presence of cAMP. E. coli catabolite activator protein
   4295..5377    -  CDS            lacI: lac repressor; lacI; The lac repressor binds to the lac operator to inhibit transcription in E. coli. This inhibition can be relieved by adding lactose or isopropyl-β-D-thiogalactopyranoside (IPTG).
   5378..5455    -  promoter       lacI promoter: lacI
   5463..5742    -  CDS            TcR (fragment): tetracycline efflux protein; tet; confers resistance to tetracycline
   5768..2       +  promoter       T7 promoter (across the origin): promoter for bacteriophage T7 RNA polymerase
