[The description below was written by a language model from this plasmid's Addgene catalogue record and pLannotate feature annotations shown in this document.]
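Description:
pET-Duet1_6xHis-TEV-GABARAP-Gly is a bacterial expression plasmid built on the pETDuet-1 backbone for producing and purifying recombinant human GABARAP in E. coli. It is about 5.8 kb in total. It replicates through a ColE1/pBR322-type origin accompanied by the bom region and the rop gene, which restrains copy number. Selection is by ampicillin resistance through the β-lactamase gene. An f1 origin is also present, along with short tetracycline-resistance fragments that are non-functional backbone remnants. The plasmid carries its own lacI gene, which supplies lac repressor.

The Duet design provides two T7 promoter/lac operator cassettes. GABARAP occupies the first, downstream of a T7 promoter, a lac operator and the strong T7 gene 10 ribosome binding site. Expression therefore depends on a host supplying T7 RNA polymerase and is induced with IPTG. According to the catalogue record, the 348 bp insert is fused at its N terminus to a 6xHis tag followed by a TEV protease site. The His tag allows metal-affinity capture, and TEV cleavage then removes it. The feature table annotates the TEV site but not the His tag itself.

The coding sequence ends at glycine 116. In Atg8-family proteins this is the exposed C-terminal glycine normally generated by ATG4 processing and required for lipid conjugation, so the product corresponds to the mature, conjugation-competent form. The second T7/lac cassette appears to be empty, containing only the vector's S-tag region ahead of the shared T7 terminator. The associated work concerns in vitro reconstitution of autophagy cargo receptor function and autophagy initiation, which fits use of the purified protein in biochemical assays.
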