Addgene plasmid #190930: pET-Duet1_6xHis-TEV-GABARAP-Gly
Purpose: Plasmid for the expression and purification of GABARAP. Internal Reference: SMC894
Depositing lab: Sascha Martens. Depositing organization: University of Vienna. Publication: Reconstitution defines the roles of p62, NBR1 and TAX1BP1 in ubiquitin condensate formation and autophagy initiation. Turco E, Savova A, Gere F, Ferrari L, Romanov J, Schuschnig M, Martens S. Nat Commun. 2021 Sep 1;12(1):5212. doi: 10.1038/s41467-021-25572-w. PubMed 34471133.
Backbone
  Vector backbone: pET Duet1
  Backbone manufacturer: EMD Biosciences
  Backbone size w/o insert (bp): 5420
  Total vector size (bp): 5787
  Vector type: Bacterial Expression
Growth in bacteria
  Bacterial resistance: Ampicillin, 100 μg/mL
  Growth temperature: 37°C
  Growth strain: DH5alpha
  Copy number: Unknown
Gene/Insert
  Gene/Insert name: GABARAP (alt name: ATG8A-a)
  Species: H. sapiens (human)
  Insert size (bp): 348
  Mutation: Ends with Glycine 116
  GenBank ID: NC_000017.11
  Entrez Gene: GABARAP (a.k.a. ATG8A, GABARAP-a, MM46)
  Tag / fusion protein: 6xHis-TEV (N terminal on insert)
  Cloning method: Unknown
  Sequencing primers: 5′ CATCACCATCATCACCAC; 3′ GATTATGCGGCCGTGTACAA
Terms and licenses: Academic/Nonprofit Terms; Industry Terms: Not Available to Industry
How to cite: pET-Duet1_6xHis-TEV-GABARAP-Gly was a gift from Sascha Martens (Addgene plasmid # 190930 ; http://n2t.net/addgene:190930 ; RRID:Addgene_190930)
